Addgene plasmid #134242: pKC158
Purpose: CENP-A Halo expression construct
Depositing lab: Iain Cheeseman. Depositing organization: Whitehead Institute for Biomedical Research. Publication: Quiescent Cells Actively Replenish CENP-A Nucleosomes to Maintain Centromere Identity and Proliferative Potential. Swartz SZ, McKay LS, Su KC, Bury L, Padeganeh A, Maddox PS, Knouse KA, Cheeseman IM. Dev Cell. 2019 Oct 7;51(1):35-48.e7. doi: 10.1016/j.devcel.2019.07.016. Epub 2019 Aug 15. PubMed 31422918.
Backbone
  Vector backbone: pKM471
  Vector type: Human Targeting
Growth in bacteria
  Bacterial resistance: Ampicillin, 100 μg/mL
  Growth temperature: 37°C
  Growth strain: DH5alpha
  Copy number: High Copy
Gene/Insert
  Gene/Insert name: CENP-A-Halo tagging construct
  Species: H. sapiens (human)
  Entrez Gene: CENPA (a.k.a. CENP-A, CenH3)
  Cloning method: Restriction Enzyme; 5′ cloning site ApaI (unknown if destroyed); 3′ cloning site XhoI (unknown if destroyed)
Terms and licenses: Academic/Nonprofit Terms; Industry Terms: Not Available to Industry
How to cite: pKC158 was a gift from Iain Cheeseman (Addgene plasmid # 134242 ; http://n2t.net/addgene:134242 ; RRID:Addgene_134242)
