[The description below was written by a language model from this plasmid's Addgene catalogue record and pLannotate feature annotations shown in this document.]
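Description:
pKC158 is a human gene-targeting (knock-in donor) plasmid built on the pKM471 backbone and designed to append a HaloTag to the endogenous CENP-A (CENPA) locus. The bacterial portion looks pBluescript-like: a high-copy ColE1/pUC origin, an AmpR cassette for ampicillin selection in E. coli, an f1 origin, and lac promoter/operator, lacZα, T3 and T7 promoter remnants flanking the cloning region. The short RSF ori and lacI hits are fragmentary annotations rather than functional elements.

The insert, cloned between ApaI and XhoI, begins with human CENPA genomic sequence. The annotation picks up three separated CENPA coding fragments, consistent with exons interrupted by introns, which would serve as the 5′ homology arm ending at the C-terminal end of the coding region. This is followed by a short linker containing a partial TEV-type tag match and an S-Tag, then the HaloTag coding sequence, a modified dehalogenase that binds chloroalkane ligands covalently. Downstream lies a loxP-flanked selection cassette in which the mouse PGK promoter and the bacterial EM7 promoter drive NeoR/KanR with a bGH polyadenylation signal. This allows G418 selection of targeted human cells, and the two loxP sites share the same orientation, so Cre can later excise the marker. About 1.1 kb of unannotated sequence after the second loxP site presumably forms the 3′ homology arm, although the record does not say so explicitly, nor does it state how targeting is stimulated (for example, with a nuclease).

The resulting CENP-A-Halo fusion at the native locus suits pulse-labelling experiments that track the deposition and turnover of centromeric CENP-A nucleosomes, in line with the associated study of CENP-A replenishment in quiescent cells.
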