Features (pLannotate 1.2.2; 26 found; start..end, strand, type, name):
     12..145     +  rep_origin     RSF ori (fragment): Plasmids containing the RSF 1030 origin of replication can be propagated in E. coli cells that contain additional plasmids with compatible origins.
    147..239     +  CDS            lacI (fragment): lac repressor; lacI; The lac repressor binds to the lac operator to inhibit transcription in E. coli. This inhibition can be relieved by adding lactose or isopropyl-β-D-thiogalactopyranoside (IPTG).
    252..273     +  protein_bind   CAP binding site: CAP binding activates transcription in the presence of cAMP. E. coli catabolite activator protein
    288..318     +  promoter       lac promoter: promoter for the E. coli lac operon
    326..342     +  protein_bind   lac operator: The lac repressor binds to the lac operator to inhibit transcription in E. coli. This inhibition can be relieved by adding lactose or isopropyl-β-D-thiogalactopyranoside (IPTG). lac repressor encoded by lacI
    387..405     +  promoter       T3 promoter: promoter for bacteriophage T3 RNA polymerase
    393..518     +  CDS            CENPA (fragment): CENPA_HUMAN - Experimental evidence at protein level: Swiss-Prot protein existence level 1. Histone H3-like nucleosomal protein that is specifically found in centromeric nucleosomes (PubMed:7962047, PubMed:9024683, PubMed:11756469, PubMed:14667408, PubMed:15702419, PubMed:15475964, PubMed:15282608, PubMed:17651496, PubMed:19114591, PubMed:27499292, PubMed:20739937). Replaces conventional H3 in the nucleosome core of centromeric chromatin at the inner plate of the kinetochore (PubMed:18072184). The presence of CENPA subtly modifies the nucleosome structure and the way DNA is wrapped around the
   1001..1111    +  CDS            CENPA (fragment): CENPA_BOVIN - Experimental evidence at protein level: Swiss-Prot protein existence level 1. Histone H3-like nucleosomal protein that is specifically found in centromeric nucleosomes. Replaces conventional H3 in the nucleosome core of centromeric chromatin at the inner plate of the kinetochore. The presence of CENPA subtly modifies the nucleosome structure and the way DNA is wrapped around the nucleosome and gives rise to protruding DNA ends that are less well-ordered and rigid compared to nucleosomes containing histone H3. May serve as an epigenetic mark that propagates centromere identity thr
   1420..1554    +  CDS            CENPA (fragment): CENPA_HUMAN - Experimental evidence at protein level: Swiss-Prot protein existence level 1. Histone H3-like nucleosomal protein that is specifically found in centromeric nucleosomes (PubMed:7962047, PubMed:9024683, PubMed:11756469, PubMed:14667408, PubMed:15702419, PubMed:15475964, PubMed:15282608, PubMed:17651496, PubMed:19114591, PubMed:27499292, PubMed:20739937). Replaces conventional H3 in the nucleosome core of centromeric chromatin at the inner plate of the kinetochore (PubMed:18072184). The presence of CENPA subtly modifies the nucleosome structure and the way DNA is wrapped around the
   1587..1605    +  misc_feature   MCS (fragment): pBluescript multiple cloning site
   1606..1625    +  CDS            capTEV™ (fragment): composite tag for in vivo biotinylation, TEV protease cleavage, and 6xHis tagging
   1639..1683    +  CDS            S-Tag: affinity and epitope tag derived from pancreatic ribonuclease A
   1708..2597    +  CDS            HaloTag® (fragment): modified bacterial dehalogenase that forms covalent bonds with chloroalkane derivatives
   2646..2679    -  protein_bind   loxP: Cre-mediated recombination occurs in the 8-bp core sequence (GCATACAT). Cre recombinase
   2744..3243    +  promoter       PGK promoter: mouse phosphoglycerate kinase 1 promoter
   3255..3302    +  promoter       EM7 promoter: synthetic bacterial promoter&nbsp
   3321..4124    +  CDS            NeoR/KanR: aminoglycoside phosphotransferase from Tn5; aph(3')-II (or nptII); confers resistance to neomycin, kanamycin, and G418 (Geneticin®)
   4162..4386    +  polyA_signal   bGH poly(A) signal: bovine growth hormone polyadenylation signal
   4390..4411    +  promoter       SV40 promoter (fragment): SV40 enhancer and early promoter
   4443..4476    -  protein_bind   loxP: Cre-mediated recombination occurs in the 8-bp core sequence (GCATACAT). Cre recombinase
   5578..5596    -  promoter       T7 promoter: promoter for bacteriophage T7 RNA polymerase
   5599..5756    +  CDS            lacZα (fragment): LacZα fragment of β-galactosidase; lacZ fragment
   5787..6215    -  rep_origin     f1 ori (sequence partly withheld): f1 bacteriophage origin of replication; arrow indicates direction of (+) strand synthesis
   6242..6346    +  promoter       AmpR promoter: bla
   6347..7207    +  CDS            AmpR: β-lactamase; bla; confers resistance to ampicillin, carbenicillin, and related antibiotics
   7378..7966    +  rep_origin     ori: high-copy-number ColE1/pMB1/pBR322/pUC origin of replication
>Addgene plasmid #134242 | pKC158 | addgene full sequence | sequence record 271165 | Addgene NGS Result
TTTTGCTGGCCTTTTGCTCACATGTTCTTTCCTGCGTTATCCCCTGATTCTGTGGATAACCGTATTACCG
CCTTTGAGTGAGCTGATACCGCTCGCCGCAGCCGAACGACCGAGCGCAGCGAGTCAGTGAGCGAGGAAGC
GGAAGAGCGCCCAATACGCAAACCGCCTCTCCCCGCGCGTTGGCCGATTCATTAATGCAGCTGGCACGAC
AGGTTTCCCGACTGGAAAGCGGGCAGTGAGCGCAACGCAATTAATGTGAGTTAGCTCACTCATTAGGCAC
CCCAGGCTTTACACTTTATGCTTCCGGCTCGTATGTTGTGTGGAATTGTGAGCGGATAACAATTTCACAC
AGGAAACAGCTATGACCATGATTACGCCAAGCTCGAAATTAACCCTCACTAAAGGGAACAAAAGCTGGTA
CCGGGCCCAGTCGGCGGAGACAAGGTTGGCTAAAGGAGATCCGAAAGCTTCAGAAGAGCACACACCTCTT
GATAAGGAAGCTGCCCTTCAGCCGCCTGGTAAGCTCCGGGAGCTTCCCACCAACCCCTATGCCACCCTCC
TTTTTTTAAATTTTCCCAGGTATTAGGGACCCTACTGTCTCTTAACTAACTGGCCAAGGGACCTCTTTTG
TAACCTGGTAGGGGATTCTTTTCTGAAAACATGAGCCCTCCAAGAGCACCTTGTAATTCTTTATGGAATT
GATTTCTAACCTCTACTACCTTTTTAAAACTGTAGTTTTTGACTGTATAAATAGGAACTCTCTCGTTTGT
CCACCTTAGATCCCTTTTCCTATCCTGGGAGATTGCCTCTCATCACCCAATTACTGGTGATTTCCCCATC
ACCAGTAAGAGATCCGCCAGTTCCTAAGCTCCCAGGAGTCAACACCTGCTCCTAATTGGGTCCTAAGATT
AAGAGCCAGGAAAAAATAATGGAAAGGAAGATTCACTGGAACTCATGGAGAGCATCATTGTCCCTTGAAT
CTCTCTTCTGTTACTCCCTACTCCTACTCCTCCCCTTCCCCACTCCTTCACAGGCAAGAGAAATATGTGT
TAAATTCACTCGTGGTGTGGACTTCAATTGGCAAGCCCAGGCCCTATTGGCCCTACAAGAGGTAAGAAGG
CACCAAGGCACAATTGGGTGAGGGCTGAGTGGGAGAAAGAGGCAGCCTAGAATTCTCCAGTGCTGACTGG
AGTGTCACATGCTGAATCTGACCTCTGGAAAAGAACAATGAGGTAATCTCTGAGGGTTTGGAGGCTGGAT
TCTGCGTGGTGATAGCAGAATTCCCTGGCAAAGTTCAGTCTCATTCTGTGAATAGTTTCCTACAATCCTT
TGAGCCCTCAGAGATTAAGTTTAGCAGGTTTCCAAAAAAAAGCAGCCCGTGGCCCTTCATCTGTGTCCGT
CTTTTTCTCTTTCTGTCTCCAGGCAGCAGAAGCATTTCTAGTTCATCTCTTTGAGGACGCCTATCTCCTC
ACCTTACATGCAGGCCGAGTTACTCTCTTCCCAAAGGATGTGCAACTGGCCCGGAGGATCCGGGGCCTTG
AGGAGGGACTCGGCGTCGACTCCGGAGGGGATCGGTGGAGCTCCACCGGTGGCGGCCGCTCTAGAGAGAA
TCTTTATTTTCAGGGCGCCGCCAAATTCAAAGAAACCGCTGCTGCTAAATTCGAACGCCAGCACATGGAC
AGCGGAGGTGGAGGTACTAGTCTCGACATGGCAGAAATCGGTACTGGCTTTCCATTCGACCCCCATTATG
TGGAAGTCCTGGGCGAGCGCATGCACTACGTCGATGTTGGTCCGCGCGATGGCACCCCTGTGCTGTTCCT
GCACGGTAACCCGACCTCCTCCTACGTGTGGCGCAACATCATCCCGCATGTTGCACCGACCCATCGCTGC
ATTGCTCCAGACCTGATCGGTATGGGCAAATCCGACAAACCAGACCTGGGTTATTTCTTCGACGACCACG
TCCGCTTCATGGATGCCTTCATCGAAGCCCTGGGTCTGGAAGAGGTCGTCCTGGTCATTCACGACTGGGG
CTCCGCTCTGGGTTTCCACTGGGCCAAGCGCAATCCAGAGCGCGTCAAAGGTATTGCATTTATGGAGTTC
ATCCGCCCTATCCCGACCTGGGACGAATGGCCAGAATTTGCCCGCGAGACCTTCCAGGCCTTCCGCACCA
CCGACGTCGGCCGCAAGCTGATCATCGATCAGAACGTTTTTATCGAGGGTACGCTGCCGATGGGTGTCGT
CCGCCCGCTGACTGAAGTCGAGATGGACCATTACCGCGAGCCGTTCCTGAATCCTGTTGACCGCGAGCCA
CTGTGGCGCTTCCCAAACGAGCTGCCAATCGCCGGTGAGCCAGCGAACATCGTCGCGCTGGTCGAAGAAT
ACATGGACTGGCTGCACCAGTCCCCTGTCCCGAAGCTGCTGTTCTGGGGCACCCCAGGCGTTCTGATCCC
ACCGGCCGAAGCCGCTCGCCTGGCCAAAAGCCTGCCTAACTGCAAGGCTGTGGACATCGGCCCGGGTCTG
AATCTGCTGCAAGAAGACAACCCGGACCTGATCGGCAGCGAGATCGCGCGCTGGCTTTCGACGCTCGAGA
TTTCCGGTTGAGAATTCCTGCAGCCCAATTCCGATCATATTCAATAACCCTTAATATAACTTCGTATAAT
GTATGCTATACGAAGTTATTAGGTCTGAAGAGGAGTTTACGTCCAGCCAAGCTAGCTTGGCTGCAGGTCG
TCGAAATTCTACCGGGTAGGGGAGGCGCTTTTCCCAAGGCAGTCTGGAGCATGCGCTTTAGCAGCCCCGC
TGGGCACTTGGCGCTACACAAGTGGCCTCTGGCCTCGCACACATTCCACATCCACCGGTAGGCGCCAACC
GGCTCCGTTCTTTGGTGGCCCCTTCGCGCCACCTTCTACTCCTCCCCTAGTCAGGAAGTTCCCCCCCGCC
CCGCAGCTCGCGTCGTGCAGGACGTGACAAATGGAAGTAGCACGTCTCACTAGTCTCGTGCAGATGGACA
GCACCGCTGAGCAATGGAAGCGGGTAGGCCTTTGGGGCAGCGGCCAATAGCAGCTTTGCTCCTTCGCTTT
CTGGGCTCAGAGGCTGGGAAGGGGTGGGTCCGGGGGCGGGCTTAGGGGCGGGCTCAGGGGCGGGGCGGGC
GCCCGAAGGTCCTCCGGAGGCCCGGCATTCTGCACGCTTCAAAAGCGCACGTCTGCCGCGCTGTTCTCCT
CTTCCTCATCTCCGGGCCTTTCGACCTGCAGCCTGTTGACAATTAATCATCGGCATAGTATATCGGCATA
GTATAATACGACAAGGTGAGGAACTAAACCATGGGATCGGCCATTGAACAAGATGGATTGCACGCAGGTT
CTCCGGCCGCTTGGGTGGAGAGGCTATTCGGCTATGACTGGGCACAACAGACAATCGGCTGCTCTGATGC
CGCCGTGTTCCGGCTGTCAGCGCAGGGGCGCCCGGTTCTTTTTGTCAAGACCGACCTGTCCGGTGCCCTG
AATGAACTGCAGGACGAGGCAGCGCGGCTATCGTGGCTGGCCACGACGGGCGTTCCTTGCGCAGCTGTGC
TCGACGTTGTCACTGAAGCGGGAAGGGACTGGCTGCTATTGGGCGAAGTGCCGGGGCAGGATCTCCTGTC
ATCTCACCTTGCTCCTGCCGAGAAAGTATCCATCATGGCTGATGCAATGCGGCGGCTGCATACGCTTGAT
CCGGCTACCTGCCCATTCGACCACCAAGCGAAACATCGCATCGAGCGAGCACGTACTCGGATGGAAGCCG
GTCTTGTCGATCAGGATGATCTGGACGAAGAGCATCAGGGGCTCGCGCCAGCCGAACTGTTCGCCAGGCT
CAAGGCGCGCATGCCCGACGGCGATGATCTCGTCGTGACCCATGGCGATGCCTGCTTGCCGAATATCATG
GTGGAAAATGGCCGCTTTTCTGGATTCATCGACTGTGGCCGGCTGGGTGTGGCGGACCGCTATCAGGACA
TAGCGTTGGCTACCCGTGATATTGCTGAAGAGCTTGGCGGCGAATGGGCTGACCGCTTCCTCGTGCTTTA
CGGTATCGCCGCTCCCGATTCGCAGCGCATCGCCTTCTATCGCCTTCTTGACGAGTTCTTCTGAGGGGAT
CAATTCTCTAGAGCTCGCTGATCAGCCTCGACTGTGCCTTCTAGTTGCCAGCCATCTGTTGTTTGCCCCT
CCCCCGTGCCTTCCTTGACCCTGGAAGGTGCCACTCCCACTGTCCTTTCCTAATAAAATGAGGAAATTGC
ATCGCATTGTCTGAGTAGGTGTCATTCTATTCTGGGGGGTGGGGTGGGGCAGGACAGCAAGGGGGAGGAT
TGGGAAGACAATAGCAGGCATGCTGGGGATGCGGTGGGCTCTATGGCTTCTGAGGCGGAAAGAACCAGCT
GGGGCTCGACTAGAGCTTGCGGAACCCTTAATATAACTTCGTATAATGTATGCTATACGAAGTTATTAGG
TCCCTCGAGGGGATCCGCTCCTGCACCCAGTGTTTCTGTCAGTCTTTCCTGCTCAGCCAGGGGGTAAGCT
CATCCTCTTTCACAGGACTGGGGCTGGAATTTCTCAAGTAATTTCCTTTCTCCATCCATAGTCCCTTGTC
ACCTCGCCTTCCCTTTGTTCTCTAGTAAAGGTTGATCTAGTTTTGACTGCCTGGGACAATGTGGTTTGTG
CCCTTTTGTGCAATGTTAGATAAAAGATATCTTTCTATTAAATAATAACCAGATGACCCTAATTTCTTTT
GGTTGTTATTGTTGTTGTTTTATTTTTATAAGACAGGGTCTCTGTCATCAGTGTTGCCATCGTAACTCAC
TGCAACTCCTGCCTTGGCCTCCCAAAGTGTTGAGATTACAAGAATCAGATGACCTCATTTTGATTAAGAG
AAAACTTTCTAATAAACTTTCTAATAAAAGAGAACACTTTCTAATAAAAACTTTCTCTTTTTTGATTAAG
AGAAAGTTTTCTTACTTTTGAAAATGGCTTGTTAGTAAGTGTGCTTCCTTAATTTCAGGGATGATACCGG
GGACTCTCCAGAGCCATGACTAGATCCAATGGATTCTGCGATGCTGTCTGGACTTTGCTGTCTCTGAACA
GTATGTGTGTGTTGCTTTAAATATTTTTCTTTTTTTTGAGAAGGAGAAGACTGCATGACTTTCCTCTGTA
ACAGAGGTAATATATGAGACAATCAACACCGTTCCAAAGGCCTGAAAATAATTTTCAGATAAAGAGACTC
CAAGGTTGACTTTAGTTTGTGAGTTACTCATGTGACTATTTGAGGATTTTGAAAACATCAGATTTGCTGT
GGTATGGGAGAAAAGGTTATGTACTTATTATTTTAGCTCTTTCTGTAATATTTACATTTTTTACCATATG
TACATTTGTACTTTTATTTTACACATAAGGGAAAAAATAAGACCACTTTGAGCAGTTGCCTGGAAGGCTG
GGCATTTCCATCATATAGACCTCTGCCCTTCAGAGTAGCCTCACCATTAGTGGCAGCATCATGTAACTGA
GTGGACTGTGCTTGTCAACGGATGTCCGCGGTGGAGCTCCAATTCGCCCTATAGTGAGTCGTATTACAAT
TCACTGGCCGTCGTTTTACAACGTCGTGACTGGGAAAACCCTGGCGTTACCCAACTTAATCGCCTTGCAG
CACATCCCCCTTTCGCCAGCTGGCGTAATAGCGAAGAGGCCCGCACCGATCGCCCTTCCCAACAGTTGCG
CAGCCTGAATGGCGAATGGAAATTGTAAGCGTTAATATTTTGTTAAAATTCGCGTTAAATTTTTGTTAAA
TCAGCTCATTTTTTAACCAATAGGCCGAAATCGGCAAAATCCCTTATAAATCAAAAGAATAGACCGAGAT
AGGGT
[37 nt withheld, positions 5886-5922]
AAAGAACGTGGACTCCAACGTCAAAGG
[49 nt withheld, positions 5950-5998]
T
[91 nt withheld, positions 6000-6090]
G
[124 nt withheld, positions 6092-6215]
CAGGTGGCACTTTTCGGGGAAATGTGCGCGGAACCCCTATTTGTTTATTTTTCTAAATACATTCAAATAT
GTATCCGCTCATGAGACAATAACCCTGATAAATGCTTCAATAATATTGAAAAAGGAAGAGTATGAGTATT
CAACATTTCCGTGTCGCCCTTATTCCCTTTTTTGCGGCATTTTGCCTTCCTGTTTTTGCTCACCCAGAAA
CGCTGGTGAAAGTAAAAGATGCTGAAGATCAGTTGGGTGCACGAGTGGGTTACATCGAACTGGATCTCAA
CAGCGGTAAGATCCTTGAGAGTTTTCGCCCCGAAGAACGTTTTCCAATGATGAGCACTTTTAAAGTTCTG
CTATGTGGCGCGGTATTATCCCGTATTGACGCCGGGCAAGAGCAACTCGGTCGCCGCATACACTATTCTC
AGAATGACTTGGTTGAGTACTCACCAGTCACAGAAAAGCATCTTACGGATGGCATGACAGTAAGAGAATT
ATGCAGTGCTGCCATAACCATGAGTGATAACACTGCGGCCAACTTACTTCTGACAACGATCGGAGGACCG
AAGGAGCTAACCGCTTTTTTGCACAACATGGGGGATCATGTAACTCGCCTTGATCGTTGGGAACCGGAGC
TGAATGAAGCCATACCAAACGACGAGCGTGACACCACGATGCCTGTAGCAATGGCAACAACGTTGCGCAA
ACTATTAACTGGCGAACTACTTACTCTAGCTTCCCGGCAACAATTAATAGACTGGATGGAGGCGGATAAA
GTTGCAGGACCACTTCTGCGCTCGGCCCTTCCGGCTGGCTGGTTTATTGCTGATAAATCTGGAGCCGGTG
AGCGTGGGTCTCGCGGTATCATTGCAGCACTGGGGCCAGATGGTAAGCCCTCCCGTATCGTAGTTATCTA
CACGACGGGGAGTCAGGCAACTATGGATGAACGAAATAGACAGATCGCTGAGATAGGTGCCTCACTGATT
AAGCATTGGTAACTGTCAGACCAAGTTTACTCATATATACTTTAGATTGATTTAAAACTTCATTTTTAAT
TTAAAAGGATCTAGGTGAAGATCCTTTTTGATAATCTCATGACCAAAATCCCTTAACGTGAGTTTTCGTT
CCACTGAGCGTCAGACCCCGTAGAAAAGATCAAAGGATCTTCTTGAGATCCTTTTTTTCTGCGCGTAATC
TGCTGCTTGCAAACAAAAAAACCACCGCTACCAGCGGTGGTTTGTTTGCCGGATCAAGAGCTACCAACTC
TTTTTCCGAAGGTAACTGGCTTCAGCAGAGCGCAGATACCAAATACTGTTCTTCTAGTGTAGCCGTAGTT
AGGCCACCACTTCAAGAACTCTGTAGCACCGCCTACATACCTCGCTCTGCTAATCCTGTTACCAGTGGCT
GCTGCCAGTGGCGATAAGTCGTGTCTTACCGGGTTGGACCCAAGACGATAGTTACCGGATAAGGCGCAGC
GGTCGGGCTGAACGGGGGGTTCGTGCACACAGCCCAGCTTGGAGCGAACGACCTACACCGAACTGAGATA
CCTACAGCGTGAGCTATGAGAAAGCGCCACGCTTCCCGAAGGGAGAAAGGCGGACAGGTATCCGGTAAGC
GGCAGGGTCGGAACAGGAGAGCGCACGAGGGAGCTTCCAGGGGGAAACGCCTGGTATCTTTATAGTCCTG
TCGGGTTTCGCCACCTCTGACTTGAGCGTCGATTTTTGTGATGCTCGTCAGGGGGGCGGAGCCTATGGAA
AAACGCCAGCAACGCGGCCTTTTTACGGTTCCTGGCC
